>Addgene plasmid #54175 | mEmerald-MCPA2-C-18 | addgene partial sequence | sequence record 92664 | EGFP-C 5'-CATGGTCCTGCTGGAGTTCGTG-3'
GACGAGCTGTACAAGTCCGGACTCAGATCTAGTAGCGGAGGTAGCGCATCCGGCGGAAGCGGAGGAAGCG
CGGATCTGGAGGAGCAGTTGTCCGATGAGGAGAAGGTTCGTATAGCAGCAAAATTCATCATTCACGCCCC
TCCTGGAGAATTTAATGAGGTTTTTAATGATGTTCGACTATTGCTTAATAATGATAATCTTCTCAGGGAA
GGAGCCGCACATGCATTTGCACAGTATAACCTGGACCAGTTTACACCAGTAAAAATTGAAGGCTATGAAG
ATCAGGTTTTGATAACAGAACATGGAGACTTGGGAAATGGAAAATTTTTGGATCCAAAAAACAGAATCTG
TTTCAAATTTGATCATTTAAGAAAGGAAGCAACTGATCCAAGGCCCTACGAAGCAGAAAATGCCATTGAA
TCCTGGAGAACTTCAGTAGAAACTGCACTGCGAGCTTATGTAAAAGAGCATTATCCGAATGGGGTCTGCA
CTGTGTATGGCAAAAAAGTAGATGGGCAGCAAACCATTATTGCATGCATAGAAAGCCATCAGTTTCAAGC
AAAAAACTTTTGGAATGGTCGTTGGAGGTCAGAGTGGAAGTTTACAGTCACTCCTTCCACCACACAGGTG
GTTGGCATTTTGAAAATTCAGGTTCATTATTATGAAGATGGTAATGTTCAGCTAGTGAGTCATAAAGATA
TACAAGATTCCCTCACAGTATCTAATGAGGTGCAAACAGCAAAAGAATTTATAAAGATTGTAGAAGCTGC
AGAAAATGAATACCAGACTGCCATCAGTGAGAATTATCAGACGATGTCGGACACTACCTTCAAAGCCTTA
CGTCGACAGTTGCCAGTGACACGTACTAAGATCGACTGGAACAAGATCCTTA
