[The description below was written by a language model from this plasmid's Addgene catalogue record.]
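Description:
mEmerald-MCPA2-C-18 is a mammalian expression plasmid built on the mEmerald-C1 backbone (about 4.75 kb without the insert). It encodes a fluorescent fusion of the green fluorescent protein mEmerald to mouse actin capping protein alpha 2 (MCPA2). The plasmid is maintained in E. coli at high copy number under kanamycin selection. It also carries a neomycin resistance marker, so transfected mammalian cells can be selected with G418 when stable expression is wanted. No feature table accompanies the record, so the origin of replication and the exact arrangement of the resistance cassette are not explicitly stated.

Expression is driven by the CMV promoter, a strong constitutive promoter in most mammalian cell lines. The listed 3′ sequencing primer implies an SV40 polyadenylation signal downstream of the open reading frame. mEmerald is supplied by the backbone and sits at the N terminus of the fusion, with the capping protein coding sequence cloned after it. The "C-18" in the name probably refers to this C-type orientation and to a linker of 18 residues between the two parts, but the record does not confirm this, and the cloning method is listed as unknown.

The construct is intended as a localization marker. The capping protein alpha subunit is part of the heterodimer that binds the barbed ends of actin filaments, so the tagged protein should report where capping protein sits within the actin cytoskeleton in live or fixed cells. The recorded spectral values for the fusion are excitation at 487 nm and emission at 509 nm, which suit standard GFP/FITC filter sets.
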