Addgene plasmid #54175: mEmerald-MCPA2-C-18
Purpose: Localization: Actin Capping Protein , Excitation: 487, Emission: 509
Depositing lab: Michael Davidson. Depositing organization: Florida State University, Tallahassee.
Backbone
  Vector backbone: mEmerald-C1
  Backbone size w/o insert (bp): 4750
  Vector type: Mammalian Expression
  Selectable markers: Neomycin (select with G418)
Growth in bacteria
  Bacterial resistance: Kanamycin, 50 μg/mL
  Growth temperature: 37°C
  Growth strain: DH5alpha
  Copy number: High Copy
Gene/Insert
  Gene/Insert name: MCPA2 (alt names: Mouse capping protein alpha 2; NM_007604.2)
  Species: M. musculus (mouse)
  Promoter: CMV
  Tag / fusion protein: mEmerald (N terminal on backbone)
  Cloning method: Unknown
  Sequencing primers: 5′ CMV-F; 3′ SV40pA-R
Terms and licenses: Academic/Nonprofit Terms; Industry Terms
Depositor comments: Mouse capping protein alpha 2. Excitation = 487; Emission = 509. Localization data: Actin Capping Protein
How to cite: mEmerald-MCPA2-C-18 was a gift from Michael Davidson (Addgene plasmid # 54175 ; http://n2t.net/addgene:54175 ; RRID:Addgene_54175)
